>Addgene plasmid #118535 | pMRE-Tn5-153 | addgene full sequence | sequence record 227220 | Addgene NGS Result
ATGGTGAGCAAGGGCGAGGAGCTGTTCACCGGGGTGGTGCCCATCCTGGTCGAGCTGGACGGCGACGTAA
ACGGCCACAAGTTCAGCGTGTCCGGCGAGGGCGAGGGCGATGCCACCTACGGCAAGCTGACCCTGAAGCT
GATCTGCACCACCGGCAAGCTGCCCGTGCCCTGGCCCACCCTCGTGACCACCCTGGGCTACGGCGTGCAG
TGCTTCGCCCGCTACCCCGACCACATGAAGCAGCACGACTTCTTCAAGTCCGCCATGCCCGAAGGCTACG
TCCAGGAGCGCACCATCTTCTTCAAGGACGACGGCAACTACAAGACCCGCGCCGAGGTGAAGTTCGAGGG
CGACACCCTGGTGAACCGCATCGAGCTGAAGGGCATCGACTTCAAGGAGGACGGCAACATCCTGGGGCAC
AAGCTGGAGTACAACTACAACAGCCACAACGTCTATATCACCGCCGACAAGCAGAAGAACGGCATCAAGG
CCAACTTCAAGATCCGCCACAACATCGAGGACGGCGGCGTGCAGCTCGCCGACCACTACCAGCAGAACAC
CCCCATCGGCGACGGCCCCGTGCTGCTGCCCGACAACCACTACCTGAGCTACCAGTCCAAGCTGAGCAAA
GACCCCAACGAGAAGCGCGATCACATGGTCCTGCTGGAGTTCGTGACCGCCGCCGGGATCACTCTCGGCA
TGGACGAGCTGTACAAGTAAGTAATTAGCTGAGCTTGGACTCCTGTTGATAGATCCAGTAATGACCTCAG
AACTCCATCTGGATTTGTTCAGAACGCTCGGTTGCCGCCGGGCGTTTTTTATTGGTGAGAATCCAAGCTA
GCTTGGCGAGATTTTCAGGAGCTAAGGAAGCTAAAATGGAGAAAAAAATCACTGGATATACCACCGTTGA
TATATCCCAATGGCATCGTAAAGAACATTTTGAGGCATTTCAGTCAGTTGCTCAATGTACCTATAACCAG
ACCGTTCAGCTGGATATTACGGCCTTTTTAAAGACCGTAAAGAAAAATAAGCACAAGTTTTATCCGGCCT
TTATTCACATTCTTGCCCGCCTGATGAATGCTCATCCGGAATTTCGTATGGCAATGAAAGACGGTGAGCT
GGTGATATGGGATAGTGTTCACCCTTGTTACACCGTTTTCCATGAGCAAACTGAAACGTTTTCATCGCTC
TGGAGTGAATACCACGACGATTTCCGGCAGTTTCTACACATATATTCGCAAGATGTGGCGTGTTACGGTG
AAAACCTGGCCTATTTCCCTAAAGGGTTTATTGAGAATATGTTTTTCGTCTCAGCCAATCCCTGGGTGAG
TTTCACCAGTTTTGATTTAAACGTGGCCAATATGGACAACTTCTTCGCCCCCGTTTTCACCATGGGCAAA
TATTATACGCAAGGCGACAAGGTGCTGATGCCGCTGGCGATTCAGGTTCATCATGCCGTTTGTGATGGCT
TCCATGTCGGCAGAATGCTTAATGAATTACAACAGTACTGCGATGAGTGGCAGGGCGGGGCGTAATTTTT
TTAAGGCAGTTATTGGTGCCCTTAAACGCCTGGGGTAATGACTCTCTAGCTTGAGGCATCAAATAAAACG
AAAGGCTCAGTCGAAAGACTGGGCCTTTCGTTTTATCTGTTGTTTGTCGGTGAACGCTCTCCTGAGTAGG
ACAAATCCGCCGCTAGGAGCTTGCGGCCGCCAGGATATCGACCCAAGTACCGCCACCTAACAATTCGTTC
AAGCCGAGATCGGCTTCCCGGCCGACGCGTCAATTCGAGCGCGTCAATTCGAGGGCCGCGGCCTAGGCGG
CCAGATCTGATCAAGAGACAGTCTAGCTAGAATTAATTCGAGTCGACCGATCCCGTACACAAGTAGCGTC
CTGAACGGAACCTTTCCCGTTTTCCAGGATCTGATCTTCCATGTGACCTCCTAACATGGTAACGTTCATG
ATAACTTCTGCTCTTCATCGTGCGGCCGACTGGGCTAAATCTGTGTTCTCTTCGGCGGCGCTGGGTGATC
CTCGCCGTACTGCCCGCTTGGTTAACGTCGCCGCCCAATTGGCAAAATATTCTGGTAAATCAATAACCAT
CTCATCAGAGGGTAGTGAAGCCATGCAGGAAGGCGCTTACCGATTTATCCGCAATCCCAACGTTTCTGCC
GAGGCGATCAGAAAGGCTGGCGCCATGCAAACAGTCAAGTTGGCTCAGGAGTTTCCCGAACTGCTGGCCA
TTGAGGACACCACCTCTTTGAGTTATCGCCACCAGGTCGCCGAAGAGCTTGGCAAGCTGGGCTCTATTCA
GGATAAATCCCGCGGATGGTGGGTTCACTCCGTTCTCTTGCTCGAGGCCACCACATTCCGCACCGTAGGA
TTACTGCATCAGGAGTGGTGGATGCGCCCGGATGACCCTGCCGATGCGGATGAAAAGGAGAGTGGCAAAT
GGCTGGCAGCCGCCGCAACTAGCCGGTTACGCATGGGCAGCATGATGAGCAACGTGATTGCGGTCTGTGA
CCGCGAAGCCGATATTCATGCTTATCTGCAGGACAAACTGGCGCATAACGAGCGCTTCGTGGTGCGCTCC
AAGCACCCACGCAAGGACGTAGAGTCTGGGTTGTATCTGTACGACCATCTGAAGAACCAACCGGAGTTGG
GTGGCTATCAGATCAGCATTCCGCAAAAGGGCGTGGTGGATAAACGCGGTAAACGTAAAAATCGACCAGC
CCGCAAGGCGAGCTTGAGCCTGCGCAGTGGGCGCATCACGCTAAAACAGGGGAATATCACGCTCAACGCG
GTGCTGGCCGAGGAGATTAACCCGCCCAAGGGTGAGACCCCGTTGAAATGGTTGTTGCTGACCAGCGAAC
CGGTCGAGTCGCTAGCCCAAGCCTTGCGCGTCATCGACATTTATACCCATCGCTGGCGGATCGAGGAGTT
CCATAAGGCATGGAAAACCGGAGCAGGAGCCGAGAGGCAACGCATGGAGGAGCCGGATAATCTGGAGCGG
ATGGTCTCGATCCTCTCGTTTGTTGCGGTCAGGCTGTTACAGCTCAGAGAAAGCTTCACGCTGCCGCAAG
CACTCAGGGCGCAAGGGCTGCTAAAGGAAGCGGAACACGTAGAAAGCCAGTCCGCAGAAACGGTGCTGAC
CCCGGATGAATGTCAGCTACTGGGCTATCTGGACAAGGGAAAACGCAAGCGCAAAGAGAAAGCAGGTAGC
TTGCAGTGGGCTTACATGGCGATAGCTAGACTGGGCGGTTTTATGGACAGCAAGCGAACCGGAATTGCCA
GCTGGGGCGCCCTCTGGGAAGGTTGGGAAGCCCTGCAAAGTAAACTGGATGGCTTTCTTGCCGCCAAGGA
TCTGATGGCGCAGGGGATCAAGATCTGATCGGTCGATCGAATTAATTCCCAATTCTTGAAGACGAAAGGG
CCTCGTGATACGCCTATTTTTATAGGTTAATGTCATGATAATAATGGTTTCTTAGACGTCAGGTGGCACT
TTTCGGGGAAATGTGCGCGGAACCCCTATTTGTTTATTTTTCTAAATACATTCAAATATGTATCCGCTCA
TGAGACAATAACCCTGATAAATGCTTCAATAATATTGAAAAAGGAAGAGTATGAGTATTCAACATTTCCG
TGTCGCCCTTATTCCCTTTTTTGCGGCATTTTGCCTTCCTGTTTTTGCTCACCCAGAAACGCTGGTGAAA
GTAAAAGATGCTGAAGATCAGTTGGGTGCACGAGTGGGTTACATCGAACTGGATCTCAACAGCGGTAAGA
TCCTTGAGAGTTTTCGCCCCGAAGAACGTTTTCCAATGATGAGCACTTTTAAAGTTCTGCTATGTGGCGC
GGTATTATCCCGTATTGACGCCGGGCAAGAGCAACTCGGTCGCCGCATACACTATTCTCAGAATGACTTG
GTTGAGTACTCACCAGTCACAGAAAAGCATCTTACGGATGGCATGACAGTAAGAGAATTATGCAGTGCTG
CCATAACCATGAGTGATAACACTGCGGCCAACTTACTTCTGACAACGATCGGAGGACCGAAGGAGCTAAC
CGCTTTTTTGCACAACATGGGGGATCATGTAACTCGCCTTGATCGTTGGGAACCGGAGCTGAATGAAGCC
ATACCAAACGACGAGCGTGACACCACGATGCCTGTAGCAATGGCAACAACGTTGCGCAAACTATTAACTG
GCGAACTACTTACTCTAGCTTCCCGGCAACAATTAATAGACTGGATGGAGGCGGATAAAGTTGCAGGACC
ACTTCTGCGCTCGGCCCTTCCGGCTGGCTGGTTTATTGCTGATAAATCTGGAGCCGGTGAGCGTGGGTCT
CGCGGTATCATTGCAGCACTGGGGCCAGATGGTAAGCCCTCCCGTATCGTAGTTATCTACACGACGGGGA
GTCAGGCAACTATGGATGAACGAAATAGACAGATCGCTGAGATAGGTGCCTCACTGATTAAGCATTGGTA
ACTGTCAGACCAAGTTTACTCATATATACTTTAGATTGATTTAAAACTTCATTTTTAATTTAAAAGGATC
TAGGTGAAGATCCGGGGAATTGGGGATCAATTCCGTTTTCCGCTGCATAACCCTGCTTCGGGGTCATTAT
AGCGATTTTTTCGGTATATCCATCCTTTTTCGCACGATATACAGGATTTTGCCAAAGGGTTCGTGTAGAC
TTTCCTTGGTGTATCCAACGGCGTCAGCCGGGCAGGATAGGTGAAGTAGGCCCACCCGCGAGCGGGTGTT
CCTTCTTCACTGTCCCTTATTCGCACCTGGCGGTGCTCAACGGGAATCCTGCTCTGCGAGGCTGGCCGGC
TACCGCCGGCGTAACAGATGAGGGCAAGCGGATGGCTGATGAAACCAAGCCAACCAGGAAGGGCAGCCCA
CCTATCACGGAATTGATCCGGCCACGATGCGTCCGGCGTAGAGGATCTGAAGATCAGCAGTTCAACCTGT
TGATAGTACGTACTAAGCTCTCATGTTTCACGTACTAAGCTCTCATGTTTAACGTACTAAGCTCTCATGT
TTAACGAACTAAACCCTCATGGCTAACGTACTAAGCTCTCATGTTTCACGTACTAAGCTCTCATGTTTGA
ACAATAAAATTAATATAAATCAGCAACTTAAATAGCCTCTAAGGTTTTAAGTTTTATAAGAAAAAAAAGA
ATATATAAGGCTTTTAAAGCTTTTAAGGTTTAACGGTTGTGGACAACAAGCCAGGGATGTAACGCACTGA
GAAGCCCTTAGAGCCTCTCAAAGCAATTTTGAGTGACACAGGAACACTTAACGGCTGACATGGGAATTAA
TTCTGACTCTTATACACAAGTGCGGCCCTCGAATTGACGCGCTCCACCGCGGTGGCGGCCGCTCTAGAAC
TAGTGGATCCCCCGGGCTGCAGGAATTCGATATCCATAAACTGCCAGGAATTGGGGATCGGATTCGAGCT
AAGAATTCCCTTGGGGTATCTTTAAATACTGTAGAAAAGAGGAAGGAAATAATAAATGGCTAAAATGAGA
ATATCACCGGAATTGAAAAAACTGATCGAAAAATACCGCTGCGTAAAAGATACGGAAGGAATGTCTCCTG
CTAAGGTATATAAGCTGGTGGGAGAAAATGAAAACCTATATTTAAAAATGACGGACAGCCGGTATAAAGG
GACCACCTATGATGTGGAACGGGAAAAGGACATGATGCTATGGCTGGAAGGAAAGCTGCCTGTTCCAAAG
GTCCTGCACTTTGAACGGCATGATGGCTGGAGCAATCTGCTCATGAGTGAGGCCGATGGCGTCCTTTGCT
CGGAAGAGTATGAAGATGGACAAAGCCCTGAAAAGATTATCGAGCTGTATGCGGAGTGCATCAGGCTCTT
TCACTCCATCGACATATCGGATTGTCCCTATACGAATAGCTTAGACAGCCGCTTAGCCGAATTGGATTAC
TTACTGAATAACGATCTGGCCGATGTGGATTGCGAAAACTGGGAAGAAGACACTCCATTTAAAGATCCGC
GCGAGCTGTATGATTTTTTAAAGACGGAAAAGCCCGAAGAGGAACTTGTCTTTTCCCACGGCGACCTGGG
AGACAGCAACATCTTTGTGAAAGATGGCAAAGTAAGTGGCTTTATTGATCTTGGGAGAAGCGGCAGGGCG
GACAAGTGGTATGACATTGCCTTCTGCGTCCGGTCGATCAGGGAGGATGTCGGGGAAGAACAGTATGTCG
AGCTATTTTTTGACTTACTGGGGATCAAGCCTGATTGGGAGAAAATAAAATATTATATTTTACTGGATGA
ATTGTTTTAGAGCTCGCACGCTGCCGCAAGCACTCAGGGCGCAAGGGCTGCTAAAGGAAGCGGAACACGT
AGAAAGCCAGTCCGCAGAAACGGTGCTGACCCCGGATGAATGTCAGCTACTGGGCTATCTGGACAAGGGA
AAACGCAAGCGCAAAGAGAAAGCAGGTAGCTTGCAGTGGGCTTACATGGCGATAGCTAGACTGGGCGGTT
TTATGGACAGCAAGCGAACCGGAATTGCCAGCTGGGGCGCCCTCTGGTAAGGTTGGGAAGCCCTGCAAAG
TAAACTGGATGGCTTTCTTGCCGCCAAGGATCTGATGGCGCAGGGGATCAAGATCTGATCAAGAGACAGG
ATACTAGTGGAGGAAGAAAAA
Features (pLannotate 1.2.2; 15 found; start..end, strand, type, name):
      1..717     +  CDS            SYFP2: SYFP2 is a basic (constitutively fluorescent) yellow fluorescent protein published in 2006, derived from Aequorea victoria. It is reported to be a very rapidly-maturing monomer with moderate acid sensitivity.
    738..832     +  terminator     lambda t0 terminator: transcription terminator from phage lambda
    847..875     +  promoter       cat promoter (fragment): promoter of the E. coli cat gene encoding chloramphenicol acetyltransferase
    876..1532    +  CDS            cat: CAT_ECOLX - Experimental evidence at protein level: Swiss-Prot protein existence level 1. This enzyme is an effector of chloramphenicol resistance in bacteria. From Escherichia coli. This protein is used as a marker in many commonly used cloning vectors, such as pACYC184.
   1600..1686    +  terminator     rrnB T1 terminator: Escherichia coli rrnB; transcription terminator T1 from the E. coli rrnB gene
   1714..1740    +  CDS            GmR (fragment): gentamycin acetyltransferase; aacC1; confers resistance to gentamycin
   1958..3385    +  CDS            tnpA: TN5P_ECOLX - Also known as tnp. Experimental evidence at protein level: Swiss-Prot protein existence level 1. Mediates transposition of transposon Tn5 by a 'cut and paste' mechanism. First, the monomeric transposase binds the 19 bp inverted DNA repeats flanking the transposon. Then, dimerization of the DNA- bound transposase creates a synaptic DNA complex. After nicking of the first DNA strand, excision of the transposon proceeds through a series of intermediates. The transposase then mediates the insertion of the transposon at a new site by strand transfer. The activity of the wild- type tran
   3516..3620    +  promoter       AmpR promoter: bla
   3621..4481    +  CDS            AmpR: β-lactamase; bla; confers resistance to ampicillin, carbenicillin, and related antibiotics
   4720..4829    +  oriT           oriT: incP origin of transfer
   4862..4907    +  CDS            traJ (fragment): oriT-recognizing protein; traJ
   4978..5310    +  rep_origin     R6K γ ori (fragment): γ replication origin from E. coli plasmid R6K; requires the R6K initiator protein pi for replication
   5361..5424    +  misc_feature   MCS (fragment): pBluescript multiple cloning site
   5516..6310    +  CDS            KanR: aminoglycoside phosphotransferase; aphA-3; confers resistance to kanamycin
   6318..6635    +  CDS            tnpA (fragment): TN5P_ECOLX - Also known as tnp. Experimental evidence at protein level: Swiss-Prot protein existence level 1. Mediates transposition of transposon Tn5 by a 'cut and paste' mechanism. First, the monomeric transposase binds the 19 bp inverted DNA repeats flanking the transposon. Then, dimerization of the DNA- bound transposase creates a synaptic DNA complex. After nicking of the first DNA strand, excision of the transposon proceeds through a series of intermediates. The transposase then mediates the insertion of the transposon at a new site by strand transfer. The activity of the wild- type tran
