[The description below was written by a language model from this plasmid's Addgene catalogue record and pLannotate feature annotations shown in this document.]
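Description:
pMRE-Tn5-153 is a miniTn5 suicide delivery plasmid built on the pAG408 backbone, designed to insert a constitutively expressed yellow fluorescent protein gene into the chromosomes of diverse bacteria. It replicates from the R6K γ origin, which depends on the pi initiator protein, so it is maintained only in pir-carrying hosts such as the E. coli S17-1 lambda pir strain listed in the record. An incP oriT (with an adjacent traJ fragment) allows conjugative mobilisation from that donor into recipient bacteria, where the plasmid cannot replicate. The backbone is selected through the β-lactamase gene (ampicillin resistance) driven by its own promoter.

The payload is sYFP2, a rapidly maturing monomeric yellow fluorescent protein derived from Aequorea victoria GFP, followed by the lambda t0 terminator. Downstream lies a chloramphenicol acetyltransferase gene with a fragment of its cat promoter and the rrnB T1 terminator, and a kanamycin resistance gene is annotated upstream of the reporter across the circular junction. These match the chloramphenicol and kanamycin markers listed in the catalogue and presumably serve to select recipients that have acquired the transposon. A full-length Tn5 transposase gene (tnpA) is also present. In miniTn5 vectors it normally sits outside the mobile element, so that insertions are stable once the plasmid is lost, but the transposon ends are not annotated here, so the exact boundaries cannot be confirmed. The promoter driving sYFP2 is likewise not annotated. The record notes derivation from a plasmid whose name suggests a tuf promoter, but this is not stated explicitly. A short gentamicin resistance fragment appears to be a remnant of the parent vector. The plasmid belongs to a toolbox for fluorescently tagging bacteria by chromosomal insertion.
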