Addgene plasmid #118535: pMRE-Tn5-153
Purpose: miniTn5 plasmid to deliver constitutively expressed fluorescent protein genes in bacteria
Depositing lab: Mitja Remus-Emsermann. Depositing organization: University of Canterbury. Publication: Chromatic Bacteria - A Broad Host-Range Plasmid and Chromosomal Insertion Toolbox for Fluorescent Protein Expression in Bacteria. Schlechter RO, Jun H, Bernach M, Oso S, Boyd E, Munoz-Lintz DA, Dobson RCJ, Remus DM, Remus-Emsermann MNP. Front Microbiol. 2018 Dec 12;9:3052. doi: 10.3389/fmicb.2018.03052. eCollection 2018. PubMed 30631309.
Backbone
  Vector backbone: pAG408
  Vector type: Bacterial Expression ; miniTn5 delivery vector
  Selectable markers: Chloramphenicol/ Kanamycin
Growth in bacteria
  Bacterial resistance: Ampicillin, 100 μg/mL
  Growth temperature: 37°C
  Growth strain: E. coli S17-1 lambda pir
  Copy number: High Copy
Gene/Insert
  Gene/Insert name: sYFP2
  Species: Synthetic
  Cloning method: Gibson Cloning
Resource information
  A portion of this plasmid was derived from a plasmid made by: pMREtn5-Ptuf-sYFP2
Terms and licenses: Academic/Nonprofit Terms; Industry Terms: Not Available to Industry
Depositor comments: Please visit https://www.biorxiv.org/content/early/2018/09/07/402172 for bioRxiv preprint.
How to cite: pMRE-Tn5-153 was a gift from Mitja Remus-Emsermann (Addgene plasmid # 118535 ; http://n2t.net/addgene:118535 ; RRID:Addgene_118535)
